>Addgene plasmid #230638 | AiP1387 - pAAV-AiE2158m-minBG-SYFP2-WPRE3-BGHpA | addgene full sequence | sequence record 466252 | Addgene NGS Result
CGTGCACACAGCCCAGCTTGGAGCGAACGACCTACACCGAACTGAGATACCTACAGCGTGAGCTATGAGA
AAGCGCCACGCTTCCCGAAGGGAGAAAGGCGGACAGGTATCCGGTAAGCGGCAGGGTCGGAACAGGAGAG
CGCACGAGGGAGCTTCCAGGGGGAAACGCCTGGTATCTTTATAGTCCTGTCGGGTTTCGCCACCTCTGAC
TTGAGCGTCGATTTTTGTGATGCTCGTCAGGGGGGCGGAGCCTATGGAAAAACGCCAGCAACGCGGCCTT
TTTACGGTTCCTGGCCTTTTGCTGGCCTTTTGCTCACATGTCCTGCAGGCAGCTGCGCGCTCGCTCGCTC
ACTGAGGCCGCCCGGGCGTCGGGCGACCTTTGGTCGCCCGGCCTCAGTGAGCGAGCGAGCGCGCAGAGAG
GGAGTGGCCAACTCCATCACTAGGGGTTCCTGCGGCCGCACGCGTGTTGGTGGGAGTATATGCCATATAG
ATACAGGAAGGCTGGGGTTGTCTTAACATAAACACAGCTTAAAGGAACTATTCTCAAATCTCTCTCCTTT
CTGACCAGCTACCTAAGTCATCAAGACAAACTCTTCAACTGGCAGAAAGCTGGCCTAGCCTCACTATGCC
TCCCAGCACACTGCCTTCTGGGGCAGCAAGTGCCTGGGAACATCGTAGAAGCACATTCCCAGGACCTGCT
GGGCTAAGGCTTCACCTCACATGGTCACCATCAGGCCGGGTTCAGGCCCCTCGGGGCTCTGCTTTTAGCA
GCAATGGGAAAGAGGCACAGGGTAAGAGAGTCAGAGGGCGATAGGCAGGTCTGCAAAGCAAACACTCAGA
AAATTAGAAATAGCTCAAGAAACAAATGCCCTGAGAAAGTATAAGGCTCACTGTAATTCTAGCCCTTCAG
AGCTCGGGCTGGGCATAAAAGTCAGGGCAGAGCCATCTATTGCTTACATTTGCTTCTGGGATCCAGATCT
TTCGAAGCTAGCGCTACCGGTCGCCACCATGGTGAGCAAGGGCGAGGAGCTGTTCACCGGGGTGGTGCCC
ATCCTGGTCGAGCTGGACGGCGACGTAAACGGCCACAAGTTCAGCGTGTCCGGCGAGGGCGAGGGCGATG
CCACCTACGGCAAGCTGACCCTGAAGCTGATCTGCACCACCGGCAAGCTGCCCGTGCCCTGGCCCACCCT
CGTGACCACCCTGGGCTACGGCGTGCAGTGCTTCGCCCGCTACCCCGACCACATGAAGCAGCACGACTTC
TTCAAGTCCGCCATGCCCGAAGGCTACGTCCAGGAGCGCACCATCTTCTTCAAGGACGACGGCAACTACA
AGACCCGCGCCGAGGTGAAGTTCGAGGGCGACACCCTGGTGAACCGCATCGAGCTGAAGGGCATCGACTT
CAAGGAGGACGGCAACATCCTGGGGCACAAGCTGGAGTACAACTACAACAGCCACAACGTCTATATCACC
GCCGACAAGCAGAAGAACGGCATCAAGGCCAACTTCAAGATCCGCCACAACATCGAGGACGGCGGCGTGC
AGCTCGCCGACCACTACCAGCAGAACACCCCCATCGGCGACGGCCCCGTGCTGCTGCCCGACAACCACTA
CCTGAGCTACCAGTCCAAGCTGAGCAAAGACCCCAACGAGAAGCGCGATCACATGGTCCTGCTGGAGTTC
GTGACCGCCGCCGGGATCACTCTCGGCATGGACGAGCTGTACAAGTAAGTCGACGGCGCGCCGCGGCCGC
GAATTCGATATCATAATCAACCTCTGGATTACAAAATTTGTGAAAGATTGACTGGTATTCTTAACTATGT
TGCTCCTTTTACGCTATGTGGATACGCTGCTTTAATGCCTTTGTATCATGCTATTGCTTCCCGTATGGCT
TTCATTTTCTCCTCCTTGTATAAATCCTGGTTAGTTCTTGCCACGGCGGAACTCATCGCCGCCTGCCTTG
CCCGCTGCTGGACAGGGGCTCGGCTGTTGGGCACTGACAATTCCGTGGCTCGAGAGATCTTCGACTGTGC
CTTCTAGTTGCCAGCCATCTGTTGTTTGCCCCTCCCCCGTGCCTTCCTTGACCCTGGAAGGTGCCACTCC
CACTGTCCTTTCCTAATAAAATGAGGAAATTGCATCGCATTGTCTGAGTAGGTGTCATTCTATTCTGGGG
GGTGGGGTGGGGCAGGACAGCAAGGGGGAGGATTGGGAAGACAATAGCAGGCATGAGATCTCACGTGCGG
ACCGAGCGGCCGCAGGAACCCCTAGTGATGGAGTTGGCCACTCCCTCTCTGCGCGCTCGCTCGCTCACTG
AGGCCGGGCGACCAAAGGTCGCCCGACGCCCGGGCTTTGCCCGGGCGGCCTCAGTGAGCGAGCGAGCGCG
CAGCTGCCTGCAGGGGCGCCTGATGCGGTATTTTCTCCTTACGCATCTGTGCGGTATTTCACACCGCATA
[95 nt withheld, positions 2451-2545]
T
[46 nt withheld, positions 2547-2592]
C
[141 nt withheld, positions 2594-2734]
CCTTTGACGTTGGAGTCCACGTTCTTT
[37 nt withheld, positions 2762-2798]
ACTCTATCTCGGGCTATTCTTTTGATTTATAAGGGATTTTGCCGATTTCGGTCTATTGGTTAAAAAATGA
GCTGATTTAACAAAAATTTAACGCGAATTTTAACAAAATATTAACGTTTACAATTTTATGGTGCACTCTC
AGTACAATCTGCTCTGATGCCGCATAGTTAAGCCAGCCCCGACACCCGCCAACACCCGCTGACGCGCCCT
GACGGGCTTGTCTGCTCCCGGCATCCGCTTACAGACAAGCTGTGACCGTCTCCGGGAGCTGCATGTGTCA
GAGGTTTTCACCGTCATCACCGAAACGCGCGAGACGAAAGGGCCTCGTGATACGCCTATTTTTATAGGTT
AATGTCATGATAATAATGGTTTCTTAGACGTCAGGTGGCACTTTTCGGGGAAATGTGCGCGGAACCCCTA
TTTGTTTATTTTTCTAAATACATTCAAATATGTATCCGCTCATGAGACAATAACCCTGATAAATGCTTCA
ATAATATTGAAAAAGGAAGAGTATGAGTATTCAACATTTCCGTGTCGCCCTTATTCCCTTTTTTGCGGCA
TTTTGCCTTCCTGTTTTTGCTCACCCAGAAACGCTGGTGAAAGTAAAAGATGCTGAAGATCAGTTGGGTG
CACGAGTGGGTTACATCGAACTGGATCTCAACAGCGGTAAGATCCTTGAGAGTTTTCGCCCCGAAGAACG
TTTTCCAATGATGAGCACTTTTAAAGTTCTGCTATGTGGCGCGGTATTATCCCGTATTGACGCCGGGCAA
GAGCAACTCGGTCGCCGCATACACTATTCTCAGAATGACTTGGTTGAGTACTCACCAGTCACAGAAAAGC
ATCTTACGGATGGCATGACAGTAAGAGAATTATGCAGTGCTGCCATAACCATGAGTGATAACACTGCGGC
CAACTTACTTCTGACAACGATCGGAGGACCGAAGGAGCTAACCGCTTTTTTGCACAACATGGGGGATCAT
GTAACTCGCCTTGATCGTTGGGAACCGGAGCTGAATGAAGCCATACCAAACGACGAGCGTGACACCACGA
TGCCTGTAGCAATGGCAACAACGTTGCGCAAACTATTAACTGGCGAACTACTTACTCTAGCTTCCCGGCA
ACAATTAATAGACTGGATGGAGGCGGATAAAGTTGCAGGACCACTTCTGCGCTCGGCCCTTCCGGCTGGC
TGGTTTATTGCTGATAAATCTGGAGCCGGTGAGCGTGGGTCTCGCGGTATCATTGCAGCACTGGGGCCAG
ATGGTAAGCCCTCCCGTATCGTAGTTATCTACACGACGGGGAGTCAGGCAACTATGGATGAACGAAATAG
ACAGATCGCTGAGATAGGTGCCTCACTGATTAAGCATTGGTAACTGTCAGACCAAGTTTACTCATATATA
CTTTAGATTGATTTAAAACTTCATTTTTAATTTAAAAGGATCTAGGTGAAGATCCTTTTTGATAATCTCA
TGACCAAAATCCCTTAACGTGAGTTTTCGTTCCACTGAGCGTCAGACCCCGTAGAAAAGATCAAAGGATC
TTCTTGAGATCCTTTTTTTCTGCGCGTAATCTGCTGCTTGCAAACAAAAAAACCACCGCTACCAGCGGTG
GTTTGTTTGCCGGATCAAGAGCTACCAACTCTTTTTCCGAAGGTAACTGGCTTCAGCAGAGCGCAGATAC
CAAATACTGTTCTTCTAGTGTAGCCGTAGTTAGGCCACCACTTCAAGAACTCTGTAGCACCGCCTACATA
CCTCGCTCTGCTAATCCTGTTACCAGTGGCTGCTGCCAGTGGCGATAAGTCGTGTCTTACCGGGTTGGAC
TCAAGACGATAGTTACCGGATAAGGCGCAGCGGTCGGGCTGAACGGGGGGTT
Features (pLannotate 1.2.2; 14 found; start..end, strand, type, name):
    333..360     +  repeat_region  AAV2 ITR (fragment): inverted terminal repeat of adeno-associated virus serotype 2 inverted
    389..416     +  repeat_region  AAV2 ITR (fragment): inverted terminal repeat of adeno-associated virus serotype 2 inverted
   1009..1725    +  CDS            SYFP2: SYFP2 is a basic (constitutively fluorescent) yellow fluorescent protein published in 2006, derived from Aequorea victoria. It is reported to be a very rapidly-maturing monomer with moderate acid sensitivity.
   1765..1922    +  misc_feature   WPRE (fragment): woodchuck hepatitis virus posttranscriptional regulatory element
   1928..2008    +  misc_feature   WPRE (fragment): woodchuck hepatitis virus posttranscriptional regulatory element
   2025..2136    +  polyA_signal   bGH poly(A) signal: bovine growth hormone polyadenylation signal
   2254..2394    +  repeat_region  AAV2 ITR: inverted terminal repeat of adeno-associated virus serotype 2 inverted
   2399..2450    -  misc_feature   bom (fragment): basis of mobility region from pBR322
   2469..2924    +  rep_origin     f1 ori (sequence partly withheld): f1 bacteriophage origin of replication; arrow indicates direction of (+) strand synthesis
   2925..2974    -  misc_feature   bom (fragment): basis of mobility region from pBR322
   3076..3111    -  CDS            rop (fragment): Rop protein, which maintains plasmids at low copy number; rop
   3206..3310    +  promoter       AmpR promoter: bla
   3311..4171    +  CDS            AmpR: β-lactamase; bla; confers resistance to ampicillin, carbenicillin, and related antibiotics
   4342..260     +  rep_origin     ori (across the origin): high-copy-number ColE1/pMB1/pBR322/pUC origin of replication
