[The description below was written by a language model from this plasmid's Addgene catalogue record and pLannotate feature annotations shown in this document.]
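Description:
AiP1387 - pAAV-AiE2158m-minBG-SYFP2-WPRE3-BGHpA is an AAV transfer plasmid built on a pAAV2 backbone, about 4.7 kb in total, intended for packaging into recombinant adeno-associated virus and delivery to brain tissue. In bacteria it is maintained by a high-copy ColE1/pUC-type origin and selected through the ampicillin resistance gene (β-lactamase with its own promoter). The backbone also carries an f1 phage origin, along with small remnants of the pBR322 bom and rop regions. The annotated sequence shows a complete AAV2 inverted terminal repeat downstream of the expression cassette, whereas only short ITR fragments were detected on the upstream side. Partial detection like this is common for these repeat-rich, structured elements in sequencing-derived annotations. The ITRs define the segment that is replicated and packaged into viral particles.

Between the ITRs, the payload is a reporter cassette in which the enhancer AiE2158m sits upstream of a minimal beta-globin promoter (minBG). Neither element is annotated in the feature table, but both presumably lie in the unannotated region preceding the coding sequence. A minimal promoter has little activity by itself, so the pattern of expression is set by the enhancer, which the record says is designed to drive transgene expression in specific populations of brain cells. The record does not state which populations. The expressed product is SYFP2, a rapidly maturing monomeric yellow fluorescent protein derived from Aequorea victoria. It is followed by WPRE3, a shortened woodchuck hepatitis virus posttranscriptional regulatory element that boosts transcript stability and expression, annotated here as two fragments. A bovine growth hormone polyadenylation signal completes the cassette. The construct belongs to a collection of enhancer AAVs for genetic access to cortical cell types and serves to label and evaluate the cells in which the enhancer is active.
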