Addgene plasmid #230638: AiP1387 - pAAV-AiE2158m-minBG-SYFP2-WPRE3-BGHpA
Purpose: AiE2158m is an enhancer sequence, designed to drive AAV-mediated transgene expression in specific populations of brain cells
Depositing lab: Allen Institute for Brain Science & Bosiljka Tasic. Depositing organization: Allen Institute. Publication: A suite of enhancer AAVs and transgenic mouse lines for genetic access to cortical cell types. Ben-Simon Y, Hooper M, Narayan S, Daigle TL, Dwivedi D, Way SW, Oster A, Stafford DA, Mich JK, Taormina MJ, Martinez RA, Opitz-Araya X, Roth JR, Alexander JR, Allen S, Amster A, Arbuckle J, Ayala A, Baker PM, Bakken TE, Barcelli T, Barta S, Bendrick J, Bertagnolli D, Bielstein C, Bishwakarma P, Bowlus J, Boyer G, Brouner K, Casian B, Casper T, Chakka AB, Chakrabarty R, Chance RK, Chavan S, Clark M, Colbert K, Collman F, Daniel S, Departee M, DiValentin P, Donadio N, Dotson N, Egdorf T, Fliss T, Gabitto M, Garcia J, Gary A, Gasperini M, Gloe J, Goldy J, Gore BB, Graybuck L, Greisman N, Haeseleer F, Halterman C, Haradon Z, Hastings SD, Helback O, Ho W, Hockemeyer D, Huang C, Huff S, Hunker A, Johansen N, Jones D, Juneau Z, Kalmbach B, Kannan M, Khem S, Kussick E, Kutsal R, Larsen R, Lee C, Lee AY, Leibly M, Lenz GH, Li S, Liang E, Lusk N, Madigan Z, Malloy J, Malone J, McCue R, Melchor J, Mollenkopf T, Moosman S, Morin E, Newman D, Ng L, Ngo K, Omstead V, Otto S, Oyama A, Pena N, Pham T, Phillips E, Pom CA, Potekhina L, Ransford S, Ray PL, Rette D, Reynoldson C, Rimorin C, Rocha D, Ruiz A, Sanchez REA, Sawyer L, Sedeno-Cortes A, Sevigny JP, Shapovalova N, Shepard N, Shulga L, Sigler AR, Siverts L, Soliman S, Somasundaram S, Staats B, Stewart K, Szelenyi E, Tieu M, Trader C, Tran A, van Velthoven CTJ, Walker M, Wang Y, Weed N, Wirthlin M, Wood T, Wynalda B, Yao Z, Zhou T, Ariza J, Dee N, Reding M, Ronellenfitch K, Mufti S, Sunkin SM, Smith KA, Esposito L, Waters J, Thyagarajan B, Yao S, Lein ES, Zeng H, Levi BP, Ngai J, Ting JT, Tasic B. Cell. 2025 May 16:S0092-8674(25)00513-6. doi: 10.1016/j.cell.2025.05.002. PubMed 40403729.
Backbone
  Vector backbone: pAAV2
  Vector type: AAV
Growth in bacteria
  Bacterial resistance: Ampicillin, 100 μg/mL
  Growth temperature: 37°C
  Growth strain: NEB Stable
  Copy number: High Copy
Gene/Insert
  Gene/Insert name: SYFP2
  Species: Synthetic
  Promoter: minBG
  Cloning method: Restriction Enzyme; 5′ cloning site MluI (unknown if destroyed); 3′ cloning site SacI (unknown if destroyed)
Terms and licenses: Academic/Nonprofit Terms; Industry Terms: Not Available to Industry
How to cite: AiP1387 - pAAV-AiE2158m-minBG-SYFP2-WPRE3-BGHpA was a gift from Allen Institute for Brain Science & Bosiljka Tasic (Addgene plasmid # 230638 ; http://n2t.net/addgene:230638 ; RRID:Addgene_230638)
